>Addgene plasmid #15972 | p404TEF1 | depositor full sequence | sequence record 8457 | Author sequence
GACGAAAGGGCCTCGTGATACGCCTATTTTTATAGGTTAATGTCATGATAATAATGGTTTCTTAGACGTC
AGGTGGCACTTTTCGGGGAAATGTGCGCGGAACCCCTATTTGTTTATTTTTCTAAATACATTCAAATATG
TATCCGCTCATGAGACAATAACCCTGATAAATGCTTCAATAATATTGAAAAAGGAAGAGTATGAGTATTC
AACATTTCCGTGTCGCCCTTATTCCCTTTTTTGCGGCATTTTGCCTTCCTGTTTTTGCTCACCCAGAAAC
GCTGGTGAAAGTAAAAGATGCTGAAGATCAGTTGGGTGCACGAGTGGGTTACATCGAACTGGATCTCAAC
AGCGGTAAGATCCTTGAGAGTTTTCGCCCCGAAGAACGTTTTCCAATGATGAGCACTTTTAAAGTTCTGC
TATGTGGCGCGGTATTATCCCGTATTGACGCCGGGCAAGAGCAACTCGGTCGCCGCATACACTATTCTCA
GAATGACTTGGTTGAGTACTCACCAGTCACAGAAAAGCATCTTACGGATGGCATGACAGTAAGAGAATTA
TGCAGTGCTGCCATAACCATGAGTGATAACACTGCGGCCAACTTACTTCTGACAACGATCGGAGGACCGA
AGGAGCTAACCGCTTTTTTGCACAACATGGGGGATCATGTAACTCGCCTTGATCGTTGGGAACCGGAGCT
GAATGAAGCCATACCAAACGACGAGCGTGACACCACGATGCCTGTAGCAATGGCAACAACGTTGCGCAAA
CTATTAACTGGCGAACTACTTACTCTAGCTTCCCGGCAACAATTAATAGACTGGATGGAGGCGGATAAAG
TTGCAGGACCACTTCTGCGCTCGGCCCTTCCGGCTGGCTGGTTTATTGCTGATAAATCTGGAGCCGGTGA
GCGTGGGTCTCGCGGTATCATTGCAGCACTGGGGCCAGATGGTAAGCCCTCCCGTATCGTAGTTATCTAC
ACGACGGGGAGTCAGGCAACTATGGATGAACGAAATAGACAGATCGCTGAGATAGGTGCCTCACTGATTA
AGCATTGGTAACTGTCAGACCAAGTTTACTCATATATACTTTAGATTGATTTAAAACTTCATTTTTAATT
TAAAAGGATCTAGGTGAAGATCCTTTTTGATAATCTCATGACCAAAATCCCTTAACGTGAGTTTTCGTTC
CACTGAGCGTCAGACCCCGTAGAAAAGATCAAAGGATCTTCTTGAGATCCTTTTTTTCTGCGCGTAATCT
GCTGCTTGCAAACAAAAAAACCACCGCTACCAGCGGTGGTTTGTTTGCCGGATCAAGAGCTACCAACTCT
TTTTCCGAAGGTAACTGGCTTCAGCAGAGCGCAGATACCAAATACTGTCCTTCTAGTGTAGCCGTAGTTA
GGCCACCACTTCAAGAACTCTGTAGCACCGCCTACATACCTCGCTCTGCTAATCCTGTTACCAGTGGCTG
CTGCCAGTGGCGATAAGTCGTGTCTTACCGGGTTGGACTCAAGACGATAGTTACCGGATAAGGCGCAGCG
GTCGGGCTGAACGGGGGGTTCGTGCACACAGCCCAGCTTGGAGCGAACGACCTACACCGAACTGAGATAC
CTACAGCGTGAGCTATGAGAAAGCGCCACGCTTCCCGAAGGGAGAAAGGCGGACAGGTATCCGGTAAGCG
GCAGGGTCGGAACAGGAGAGCGCACGAGGGAGCTTCCAGGGGGAAACGCCTGGTATCTTTATAGTCCTGT
CGGGTTTCGCCACCTCTGACTTGAGCGTCGATTTTTGTGATGCTCGTCAGGGGGGCGGAGCCTATGGAAA
AACGCCAGCAACGCGGCCTTTTTACGGTTCCTGGCCTTTTGCTGGCCTTTTGCTCACATGTTCTTTCCTG
CGTTATCCCCTGATTCTGTGGATAACCGTATTACCGCCTTTGAGTGAGCTGATACCGCTCGCCGCAGCCG
AACGACCGAGCGCAGCGAGTCAGTGAGCGAGGAAGCGGAAGAGCGCCCAATACGCAAACCGCCTCTCCCC
GCGCGTTGGCCGATTCATTAATGCAGCTGGCACGACAGGTTTCCCGACTGGAAAGCGGGCAGTGAGCGCA
ACGCAATTAATGTGAGTTACCTCACTCATTAGGCACCCCAGGCTTTACACTTTATGCTTCCGGCTCCTAT
GTTGTGTGGAATTGTGAGCGGATAACAATTTCACACAGGAAACAGCTATGACCATGATTACGCCAAGCGC
GCAATTAACCCTCACTAAAGGGAACAAAAGCTGGAGCTCATAGCTTCAAAATGTTTCTACTCCTTTTTTA
CTCTTCCAGATTTTCTCGGACTCCGCGCATCGCCGTACCACTTCAAAACACCCAAGCACAGCATACTAAA
TTTCCCCTCTTTCTTCCTCTAGGGTGTCGTTAATTACCCGTACTAAAGGTTTGGAAAAGAAAAAAGAGAC
CGCCTCGTTTCTTTTTCTTCGTCGAAAAAGGCAATAAAAATTTTTATCACGTTTCTTTTTCTTGAAAATT
TTTTTTTTGATTTTTTTCTCTTTCGATGACCTCCCATTGATATTTAAGTTAATAAACGGTCTTCAATTTC
TCAAGTTTCAGTTTCATTTTTCTTGTTCTATTACAACTTTTTTTACTTCTTGCTCATTAGAAAGAAAGCA
TAGCAATCTAATCTAAGTTTTCTAGAACTAGTGGATCCCCCGGGCTGCAGGAATTCGATATCAAGCTTAT
CGATACCGTCGACCTCGAGTCATGTAATTAGTTATGTCACGCTTACATTCACGCCCTCCCCCCACATCCG
CTCTAACCGAAAAGGAAGGAGTTAGACAACCTGAAGTCTAGGTCCCTATTTATTTTTTTATAGTTATGTT
AGTATTAAGAACGTTATTTATATTTCAAATTTTTCTTTTTTTTCTGTACAGACGCGTGTACGCATGTAAC
ATTATACTGAAAACCTTGCTTGAGAAGGTTTTGGGACGCTCGAAGGCTTTAATTTGCGGCCGGTACCCAA
TTCGCCCTATAGTGAGTCGTATTACGCGCGCTCACTGGCCGTCGTTTTACAACGTCGTGACTGGGAAAAC
CCTGGCGTTACCCAACTTAATCGCCTTGCAGCACATCCCCCTTTCGCCAGCTGGCGTAATAGCGAAGAGG
CCCGCACCGATCGCCCTTCCCAACAGTTGCGCAGCCTGAATGGCGAATGGCGCG
[124 nt withheld, positions 3205-3328]
C
[91 nt withheld, positions 3330-3420]
A
[49 nt withheld, positions 3422-3470]
CCTTTGACGTTGGAGTCCACGTTCTTT
[37 nt withheld, positions 3498-3534]
ACCCTATCTCGGTCTATTCTTTTGATTTATAAGGGATTTTGCCGATTTCGGCCTATTGGTTAAAAAATGA
GCTGATTTAACAAAAATTTAACGCGAATTTTAACAAAATATTAACGTTTACAATTTCCTGATGCGGTATT
TTCTCCTTACGCATCTGTGCGGTATTTCACACCGCATAGGCAAGTGCACAAACAATACTTAAATAAATAC
TACTCAGTAATAACCTATTTCTTAGCATTTTTGACGAAATTTGCTATTTTGTTAGAGTCTTTTACACCAT
TTGTCTCCACACCTCCGCTTACATCAACACCAATAACGCCATTTAATCTAAGCGCATCACCAACATTTTC
TGGCGTCAGTCCACCAGCTAACATAAAATGTAAGCTTTCGGGGCTCTCTTGCCTTCCAACCCAGTCAGAA
ATCGAGTTCCAATCCAAAAGTTCACCTGTCCCACCTGCTTCTGAATCAAACAAGGGAATAAACGAATGAG
GTTTCTGTGAAGCTGCACTGAGTAGTATGTTGCAGTCTTTTGGAAATACGAGTCTTTTAATAACTGGCAA
ACCGAGGAACTCTTGGTATTCTTGCCACGACTCATCTCCATGCAGTTGGACGATATCAATGCCGTAATCA
TTGACCAGAGCCAAAACATCCTCCTTAGGTTGATTACGAAACACGCCAACCAAGTATTTCGGAGTGCCTG
AACTATTTTTATATGCTTTTACAAGACTTGAAATTTTCCTTGCAATAACCGGGTCAATTGTTCTCTTTCT
ATTGGGCACACATATAATACCCAGCAAGTCAGCATCGGAATCTAGAGCACATTCTGCGGCCTCTGTGCTC
TGCAAGCCGCAAACTTTCACCAATGGACCAGAACTACCTGTGAAATTAATAACAGACATACTCCAAGCTG
CCTTTGTGTGCTTAATCACGTATACTCACGTGCTCAATAGTCACCAATGCCCTCCCTCTTGGCCCTCTCC
TTTTCTTTTTTCGACCGAATTAATTCTTAATCGGCAAAAAAAGAAAAGCTCCGGATCAAGATTGTACGTA
AGGTGACAAGCTATTTTTCAATAAAGAATATCTTCCACTACTGCCATCTGGCGTCATAACTGCAAAGTAC
ACATATATTACGATGCTGTCTATTAAATGCTTCCTATATTATATATATAGTAATGTCGTTTATGGTGCAC
TCTCAGTACAATCTGCTCTGATGCCGCATAGTTAAGCCAGCCCCGACACCCGCCAACACCCGCTGACGCG
CCCTGACGGGCTTGTCTGCTCCCGGCATCCGCTTACAGACAAGCTGTGACCGTCTCCGGGAGCTGCATGT
GTCAGAGGTTTTCACCGTCATCACCGAAACGCGCGA
Features (pLannotate 1.2.2; 19 found; start..end, strand, type, name):
     96..200     +  promoter       AmpR promoter: bla
    201..1061    +  CDS            AmpR: β-lactamase; bla; confers resistance to ampicillin, carbenicillin, and related antibiotics
   1232..1820    +  rep_origin     ori: high-copy-number ColE1/pMB1/pBR322/pUC origin of replication
   2003..2095    +  CDS            lacI (fragment): lac repressor; lacI; The lac repressor binds to the lac operator to inhibit transcription in E. coli. This inhibition can be relieved by adding lactose or isopropyl-β-D-thiogalactopyranoside (IPTG).
   2108..2129    +  protein_bind   CAP binding site: CAP binding activates transcription in the presence of cAMP. E. coli catabolite activator protein
   2144..2174    +  promoter       lac promoter: promoter for the E. coli lac operon
   2182..2198    +  protein_bind   lac operator: The lac repressor binds to the lac operator to inhibit transcription in E. coli. This inhibition can be relieved by adding lactose or isopropyl-β-D-thiogalactopyranoside (IPTG). lac repressor encoded by lacI
   2243..2261    +  promoter       T3 promoter: promoter for bacteriophage T3 RNA polymerase
   2279..2677    +  promoter       TEF1 promoter: S. cerevisiae TEF1; promoter for EF-1α
   2681..2749    +  misc_feature   MCS (fragment): pBluescript multiple cloning site
   2750..2997    +  terminator     CYC1 terminator: S. cerevisiae CYC1; transcription terminator for CYC1
   3016..3034    -  promoter       T7 promoter: promoter for bacteriophage T7 RNA polymerase
   3042..3197    +  CDS            lacZα (fragment): LacZα fragment of β-galactosidase; lacZ fragment
   3205..3660    +  rep_origin     f1 ori (sequence partly withheld): f1 bacteriophage origin of replication; arrow indicates direction of (+) strand synthesis
   3661..3712    -  misc_feature   bom (fragment): basis of mobility region from pBR322
   3759..4433    -  CDS            TRP1: phosphoribosylanthranilate isomerase, required for tryptophan biosynthesis; S. cerevisiae TRP1; yeast auxotrophic marker
   4434..4714    -  promoter       TRP1 promoter: S. cerevisiae TRP1
   4715..4764    -  misc_feature   bom (fragment): basis of mobility region from pBR322
   4866..1       -  CDS            rop (fragment) (across the origin): Rop protein, which maintains plasmids at low copy number; rop
