[The description below was written by a language model from this plasmid's Addgene catalogue record and pLannotate feature annotations shown in this document.]
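Description:
p404TEF1 is a yeast integrating expression vector built on the pRS404 backbone, carrying an empty expression cassette rather than a gene of interest. The feature table shows no yeast replication origin or centromere (no 2μ or CEN/ARS element), consistent with the pRS40x integrative design, in which stable maintenance in Saccharomyces cerevisiae depends on recombination into the genome. Yeast transformants are selected through the TRP1 auxotrophic marker, which is expressed from its own promoter and complements tryptophan auxotrophy. In E. coli the plasmid is propagated at high copy from a ColE1/pUC-type origin with ampicillin selection via β-lactamase. An f1 origin is also present, which allows single-stranded DNA production.

The roughly 0.7 kb insert, placed between the SacI and KpnI sites, consists of the S. cerevisiae TEF1 promoter (from the translation elongation factor EF-1α gene), a pBluescript-derived polylinker fragment, and the CYC1 transcription terminator. The promoter itself lies between SacI and XbaI. According to the record, this cassette was excised from the Mumberg-series plasmid p413TEF and moved into pRS404. A coding sequence cloned into the polylinker is transcribed from TEF1, generally regarded as a strong constitutive promoter, and terminated by CYC1. Flanking the cassette are remnants of the pBluescript cloning region: the lac promoter and operator, a lacZα fragment, and opposing T3 and T7 phage promoters. The short lacI, bom and rop fragments are backbone remnants or partial annotation matches, not functional elements. The vector serves as a recipient for constitutive expression of a chosen gene from an integrated copy in budding yeast.
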