Addgene plasmid #15972: p404TEF1
Depositing lab: Nicolas Buchler & Fred Cross. Depositing organization: Rockefeller University.
Backbone
  Vector backbone: pRS404
  Backbone manufacturer: Sikorski & Hieter, Genetics 122:19-27 (1989)
  Backbone size w/o insert (bp): 4173
  Vector type: Bacterial Expression, Yeast Expression
  Selectable markers: TRP1
Growth in bacteria
  Bacterial resistance: Ampicillin, 100 μg/mL
  Growth temperature: 37°C
  Growth strain: DH5alpha
  Copy number: High Copy
Gene/Insert
  Gene/Insert name: TEF1 promoter + polylinker + CYC1 terminator (alt name: Translational elongation factor EF-1 alpha)
  Species: S. cerevisiae (budding yeast)
  Insert size (bp): 728
  Mutation: TEF1 promoter is between SacI and XbaI restriction sites.
  Entrez Gene: TEF1 (a.k.a. YPR080W)
  Cloning method: Restriction Enzyme; 5′ cloning site SacI (not destroyed); 3′ cloning site KpnI (not destroyed)
  Sequencing primers: 5′ M13 Reverse
Resource information
  A portion of this plasmid was derived from a plasmid made by: Plasmid was made by Ben Timney (Rockefeller University). Insert was cut from Mumberg plasmid p413TEF, which was obtained from ATCC.
Terms and licenses: Academic/Nonprofit Terms; Industry Terms: Not Available to Industry
Depositor comments: Mumberg D, Muller R, Funk M. Gene 156:119-22 (1995).
How to cite: p404TEF1 was a gift from Nicolas Buchler & Fred Cross (Addgene plasmid # 15972 ; http://n2t.net/addgene:15972 ; RRID:Addgene_15972)
