>Addgene plasmid #15972 | p404TEF1 | addgene partial sequence | sequence record 22338 | 15972 with M13R
GGAGCTCATAGCTTCAAAATGTTTCTACTCCTTTTTTACTCTTCCAGATTTTCTCGGACTCCGCGCATCG
CCGTACCACTTCAAAACACCCAAGCACAGCATACTAAATTTCCCCTCTTTCTTCCTCTAGGGTGTCGTTA
ATTACCCGTACTAAAGGTTTGGAAAAGAAAAAAGAGACCGCCTCGTTTCTTTTTCTTCGTCGAAAAAGGC
AATAAAAATTTTTATCACGTTTCTTTTTCTTGAAAATTTTTTTTTTGATTTTTTTCTCTTTCGATGACCT
CCCATTGATATTTAAGTTAATAAACGGTCTTCAATTTCTCAAGTTTCAGTTTCATTTTTCTTGTTCTATT
ACAACTTTTTTTACTTCTTGCTCATTAGAAAGAAAGCATAGCAATCTAATCTAAGTTTTCTAGAACTAGT
GGATCCCCCGGGCTGCAGGAATTCGATATCAAGCTTATCGATACCGTCGACCTCGAGTCATGTAATTAGT
TATGTCACGCTTACATTCACGCCCTCCCCCCACATCCGCTCTAACCGAAAAGGAAGGAGTTAGACAACCT
GAAGTCTAGGTCCCTATTTATTTTTTTATAGTTATGTTAGTATTAAGAACGTTATTTATATTTCAAATTT
TTCTTTTTTTTCTGTACAGACGCGTGTACGCATGTAACATTATACTGAAAACCTTGCTTGAGAAAGGTTT
GGGACGCTCGAAGGGCTTTATTTGCGGGCGGTACCCATTCGGCCTATAGTGAGTCGTATTACGCGCGCTC
ACTGGCCGTCGTTTTACAACGTCGTGACT
